>Addgene plasmid #209235 | pMx/ATP11A-HA | addgene full sequence | sequence record 413005 | Addgene NGS Result
CCCGAAAAGTGCCACCTGCATAATGAAAGACCCCACCTGTAGGTTTGGCAAGCTAGCTTAAGTAACGCCA
TTTTGCAAGGCATGGAAAAATACATAACTGAGAATAGAAAAGTTCAGATCAAGGTCAGGAACAGATGGAA
CAGCTGAATATGGGCCAAACAGGATATCTGTGGTAAGCAGTTCCTGCCCCGGCTCAGGGCCAAGAACAGA
TGGAACAGCTGAATATGGGCCAAACAGGATATCTGTGGTAAGCAGTTCCTGCCCCGGCTCAGGGCCAAGA
ACAGATGGTCCCCAGATGCGGTCCAGCCCTCAGCAGTTTCTAGAGAACCATCAGATGTTTCCAGGGTGCC
CCAAGGACCTGAAATGACCCTGTGCCTTATTTGAACTAACCAATCAGTTCGCTTCTCGCTTCTGTTCGCG
CGCTTCTGCTCCCCGAGCTCAATAAAAGAGCCCACAACCCCTCACTCGGCGCGCCAGTCCTCCGATTGAC
TGAGTCGCCCGGGTACCCGTGTATCCAATAAACCCTCTTGCAGTTGCATCCGACTTGTGGTCTCGCTGTT
CCTTGGGAGGGTCTCCTCTGAGTGATTGACTACCCGTCAGCGGGGGTCTTTCATTTGGGGGCTCGTCCGG
GATCGGGAGACCCCTGCCCAGGGACCACCGACCCACCACCGGGAGGTAAGCTGGCCAGCAACTTATCTGT
GTCTGTCCGATTGTCTAGTGTCTATGACTGATTTTATGCGCCTGCGTCGGTACTAGTTAGCTAACTAGCT
CTGTATCTGGCGGACCCGTGGTGGAACTGACGAGTTCGGAACACCCGGCCGCAACCCTGGGAGACGTCCC
AGGGACTTCGGGGGCCGTTTTTGTGGCCCGACCTGAGTCCAAAAATCCCGATCGTTTTGGACTCTTTGGT
GCACCCCCCTAATAGGAGGGATATGTGGTTCTGGTAGGAGACGAGAACCTAAAACAGTTCCCGCCTCCGT
CTGAATTTTTGCTTTCGGTTTGGGACCGAAGCCGCGCCGCGCGTCTTGTCTGCTGCAGCATCGTTCTGTG
TTGTCTCTGTCTGACTGTGTTTCTGTATTTGTCTGAAAATTAGGGCCAGACTGTTACCACTCCCTTAAGT
TTGACCTTAGGTCACTGGAAAGATGTCGAGCGGATCGCTCACAACCAGTCGGTAGATGTCAAGAAGAGAC
GTTGGGTTACCTTCTGCTCTGCAGAATGGCCAACCTTTAACGTCGGATGGCCGCGAGACGGCACCTTTAA
CCGAGACCTCATCACCCAGGTTAAGATCAAGGTCTTTTCACCTGGCCCGCATGGACACCCAGACCAGGTC
CCCTACATCGTGACCTGGGAAGCCTTGGCTTTTGACCCCCCTCCCTGGGTCAAGCCCTTTGTACACCCTA
AGCCTCCGCCTCCTCTTCCTCCATCCGCCCCGTCTCTCCCCCTTGAACCTCCTCGTTCGACCCCGCCTCG
ATCCTCCCTTTATCCAGCCCTCACTCCTTCTCTAGGCGCCCCCATATGGCCATATGAGATCTTATATGGG
GCACCCCCGCCCCTTGTAAACTTCCCTGACCCTGACATGACAAGAGTTACTAACAGCCCCTCTCTCCAAG
CTCACTTACAGGCTCTCTACTTAGTCCAGCACGAAGTCTGGAGACCTCTGGCGGCAGCCTACCAAGAACA
ACTGGACCGACCGGTGGTACCTCACCCTTACCGAGTCGGCGACACAGTGTGGGTCCGCCGACACCAGACT
AAGAACCTAGAACCTCGCTGGAAAGGACCTTACACAGTCCTGCTGACCACCCCCACCGCCCTCAAAGTAG
ACGGCATCGCAGCTTGGATACACGCCGCCCACGTGAAGGCTGCCGACCCCGGGGGTGGACCATCCTCTAG
ACTGCCGGATCTAGCTAGTTAATTAAGGATCTCTAGTTAAGCTATCAACAAGTTTGTACAAAAAAGCAGG
CTCTTTAAAGGAACCAATTCAGTCGACTGGATCCACCATGGACTGCAGCCTCGTGCGGACGCTCGTGCAC
AGATACTGTGCAGGAGAAGAGAATTGGGTGGACAGCAGGACCATCTACGTGGGACACAGGGAGCCACCTC
CGGGCGCAGAGGCCTACATCCCACAGAGATACCCAGACAACAGGATCGTCTCGTCCAAGTACACATTTTG
GAACTTTATACCCAAGAATTTATTTGAACAATTCAGAAGAGTAGCCAACTTTTATTTCCTTATCATATTT
CTGGTGCAGTTGATTATTGATACACCCACAAGTCCAGTGACAAGCGGACTTCCACTCTTCTTTGTCATTA
CTGTGACGGCTATCAAACAGGGTTATGAAGACTGGCTTCGACATAAAGCAGACAATGCCATGAACCAGTG
TCCTGTTCATTTCATTCAGCACGGCAAGCTCGTTCGGAAACAAAGTCGAAAGCTGCGAGTTGGGGACATT
GTCATGGTTAAGGAGGACGAGACCTTTCCCTGCGACTTGATCTTCCTTTCCAGCAACCGGGGAGATGGGA
CGTGCCACGTCACCACCGCCAGCTTGGATGGAGAATCCAGCCATAAAACGCATTACGCAGTCCAGGACAC
CAAAGGCTTCCACACAGAGGAGGATATCGGCGGACTTCACGCCACCATCGAGTGTGAGCAGCCCCAGCCC
GACCTCTACAAGTTCGTGGGTCGCATCAACGTTTACAGTGACCTGAATGACCCCGTGGTGAGGCCCTTAG
GATCGGAAAACCTGCTGCTTAGAGGAGCTACACTGAAGAACACTGAGAAAATCTTTGGTGTGGCTATTTA
CACGGGAATGGAAACCAAGATGGCATTAAATTATCAATCAAAATCTCAGAAGCGATCTGCCGTGGAAAAA
TCGATGAATGCGTTCCTCATTGTGTATCTCTGCATTCTGATCAGCAAAGCCCTGATAAACACTGTGCTGA
AATACGTGTGGCAGAGTGAGCCCTTTCGGGATGAGCCGTGGTATAATCAGAAAACGGAGTCGGAAAGGCA
GAGGAATCTGTTCCTCAAGGCATTCACGGACTTCCTGGCCTTCATGGTCCTCTTTAACTACATCATCCCT
GTGTCCATGTACGTCACGGTCGAGATGCAGAAGTTCCTCGGCTCTTACTTCATCACCTGGGACGAAGACA
TGTTTGACGAGGAGACTGGCGAGGGGCCTCTGGTGAACACGTCGGACCTCAATGAAGAGCTGGGACAGGT
GGAGTACATCTTCACAGACAAGACCGGCACCCTCACGGAAAACAACATGGAGTTCAAGGAGTGCTGCATC
GAAGGCCATGTCTACGTGCCCCACGTCATCTGCAACGGGCAGGTCCTCCCAGAGTCGTCAGGAATCGACA
TGATTGACTCGTCCCCCAGCGTCAACGGGAGGGAGCGCGAGGAGCTGTTTTTCCGGGCCCTCTGTCTCTG
CCACACCGTCCAGGTGAAAGACGATGACAGCGTAGACGGCCCCAGGAAATCGCCGGACGGGGGGAAATCC
TGTGTGTACATCTCATCCTCGCCCGACGAGGTGGCGCTGGTCGAAGGTGTCCAGAGACTTGGCTTTACCT
ACCTAAGGCTGAAGGACAATTACATGGAGATATTAAACAGGGAGAACCACATCGAAAGGTTTGAATTGCT
GGAAATTTTGAGTTTTGACTCAGTCAGAAGGAGAATGAGTGTAATTGTAAAATCTGCTACAGGAGAAATT
TATCTGTTTTGCAAAGGAGCAGATTCTTCGATATTCCCCCGAGTGATAGAAGGCAAAGTTGACCAGATCC
GAGCCAGAGTGGAGCGTAACGCAGTGGAGGGGCTCCGAACTTTGTGTGTTGCTTATAAAAGGCTGATCCA
AGAAGAATATGAAGGCATTTGTAAGCTGCTGCAGGCTGCCAAAGTGGCCCTTCAAGATCGAGAGAAAAAG
TTAGCAGAAGCCTATGAGCAAATAGAGAAAGATCTTACTCTGCTTGGTGCTACAGCTGTTGAGGACCGGC
TGCAGGAGAAAGCTGCAGACACCATCGAGGCCCTGCAGAAGGCCGGGATCAAAGTCTGGGTTCTCACGGG
AGACAAGATGGAGACGGCCGCGGCCACGTGCTACGCCTGCAAGCTCTTCCGCAGGAACACGCAGCTGCTG
GAGCTGACCACCAAGAGGATCGAGGAGCAGAGCCTGCACGACGTCCTGTTCGAGCTGAGCAAGACGGTCC
TGCGCCACAGCGGGAGCCTGACCAGAGACAACCTCTCCGGACTTTCAGCAGATATGCAGGACTACGGTTT
AATTATCGACGGAGCTGCACTGTCTCTGATAATGAAGCCTCGAGAAGACGGGAGTTCCGGCAACTACAGG
GAGCTCTTCCTGGAAATCTGCCGGAGCTGCAGCGCGGTGCTCTGCTGCCGCATGGCGCCCTTGCAGAAGG
CTCAGATTGTTAAATTAATCAAATTTTCAAAAGAGCACCCAATCACGTTAGCAATTGGCGATGGTGCAAA
TGATGTCAGCATGATTCTGGAAGCGCACGTGGGCATAGGTGTCATCGGCAAGGAAGGCCGCCAGGCTGCC
AGGAACAGCGACTATGCAATCCCAAAGTTTAAGCATTTGAAGAAGATGCTGCTTGTTCACGGGCATTTTT
ATTACATTAGGATCTCTGAGCTCGTGCAGTACTTCTTCTATAAGAACGTCTGCTTCATCTTCCCTCAGTT
TTTATACCAGTTCTTCTGTGGGTTTTCACAACAGACTTTGTACGACACCGCGTATCTGACCCTCTACAAC
ATCAGCTTCACCTCCCTCCCCATCCTCCTGTACAGCCTCATGGAGCAGCATGTTGGCATTGACGTGCTCA
AGAGAGACCCGACCCTGTACAGGGACGTCGCCAAGAATGCCCTGCTGCGCTGGCGCGTGTTCATCTACTG
GACGCTCCTGGGACTGTTTGACGCACTGGTGTTCTTCTTTGGTGCTTATTTCGTGTTTGAAAATACAACT
GTGACAAGCAACGGGCAGATATTTGGAAACTGGACGTTTGGAACGCTGGTATTCACCGTGATGGTGTTCA
CAGTTACACTAAAGCTTGCATTGGACACACACTACTGGACTTGGATCAACCATTTTGTCATCTGGGGGTC
GCTGCTGTTCTACGTTGTCTTTTCACTTCTCTGGGGAGGAGTGATCTGGCCGTTCCTCAACTACCAGAGG
ATGTACTACGTGTTCATCCAGATGCTGTCCAGCGGGCCCGCCTGGCTGGCCATCGTGCTGCTGGTGACCA
TCAGCCTCCTTCCCGACGTCCTCAAGAAAGTCCTGTGCCGGCAGCTGTGGCCAACAGCAACAGAGAGAGT
CCAGACTAAGAGCCAGTGCCTTTCTGTCGAGCAGTCAACCATCTTTATGCTTTCTCAGACTTCCAGCAGC
CTGAGTTTCGCGTCGAGATATCTAGACCCAGCTTTCTTGTACAAAGTGGTTGATCTAGAGGGCCCGCGGT
TCGAACTCGAGTATCCATACGATGTACCAGACTACGCAGAGATCCACTAGTTCAATTCCAGCTGAGCGCC
GGTCGCTACCATTACCAGTTGGTCTGGTGTCAAAAATAATAATAACCGGGCAGGCCATGTCTGCCCGTAT
TTCGCGTAAGGAAATCCATTATGTACTATTTAAACTCGAGCGGCCGCCAGCACAGTGGTCGACTGTGGAA
TGTGTGTCAGTTAGGGTGTGGAAAGTCCCCAGGCTCCCCAGCAGGCAGAAGTATGCAAAGCATGCATCTC
AATTAGTCAGCAACCAGGTGTGGAAAGTCCCCAGGCTCCCCAGCAGGCAGAAGTATGCAAAGCATGCATC
TCAATTAGTCAGCAACCATAGTCCCGCCCCTAACTCCGCCCATCCCGCCCCTAACTCCGCCCAGTTCCGC
CCATTCTCCGCCCCATGGCTGACTAATTTTTTTTATTTATGCAGAGGCCGAGGCCGCCTCGGCCTCTGAG
CTATTCCAGAAGTAGTGAGGAGGCTTTTTTGGAGGCCTAGGCTTTTGCAAAAAGCTTCACGCTGCCGCAA
GCACTCAGGGCGCAAGGGCTGCTAAAGGAAGCGGAACACGTAGAAAGCCAGTCCGCAGAAACGGTGCTGA
CCCCGGATGAATGTCAGCTACTGGGCTATCTGGACAAGGGAAAACGCAAGCGCAAAGAGAAAGCAGGTAG
CTTGCAGTGGGCTTACATGGCGATAGCTAGACTGGGCGGTTTTATGGACAGCAAGCGAACCGGAATTGCC
AGCTGGGGCGCCCTCTGGTAAGGTTGGGAAGCCCTGCAAAGTAAACTGGATGGCTTTCTTGCCGCCAAGG
ATCTGATGGCGCAGGGGATCAAGATCTGATCAAGAGACAGGATGAGGATCGTTTCGCATGATTGAACAAG
ATGGATTGCACGCAGGTTCTCCGGCCGCTTGGGTGGAGAGGCTATTCGGCTATGACTGGGCACAACAGAC
AATCGGCTGCTCTGATGCCGCCGTGTTCCGGCTGTCAGCGCAGGGGCGCCCGGTTCTTTTTGTCAAGACC
GACCTGTCCGGTGCCCTGAATGAACTGCAGGACGAGGCAGCGCGGCTATCGTGGCTGGCCACGACGGGCG
TTCCTTGCGCAGCTGTGCTCGACGTTGTCACTGAAGCGGGAAGGGACTGGCTGCTATTGGGCGAAGTGCC
GGGGCAGGATCTCCTGTCATCTCACCTTGCTCCTGCCGAGAAAGTATCCATCATGGCTGATGCAATGCGG
CGGCTGCATACGCTTGATCCGGCTACCTGCCCATTCGACCACCAAGCGAAACATCGCATCGAGCGAGCAC
GTACTCGGATGGAAGCCGGTCTTGTCGATCAGGATGATCTGGACGAAGAGCATCAGGGGCTCGCGCCAGC
CGAACTGTTCGCCAGGCTCAAGGCGCGCATGCCCGACGGCGAGGATCTCGTCGTGACCCATGGCGATGCC
TGCTTGCCGAATATCATGGTGGAAAATGGCCGCTTTTCTGGATTCATCGACTGTGGCCGGCTGGGTGTGG
CGGACCGCTATCAGGACATAGCGTTGGCTACCCGTGATATTGCTGAAGAGCTTGGCGGCGAATGGGCTGA
CCGCTTCCTCGTGCTTTACGGTATCGCCGCTCCCGATTCGCAGCGCATCGCCTTCTATCGCCTTCTTGAC
GAGTTCTTCTGAGCGGGACTCTGGGGTTCGCATCGTCGACGATAAAATAAAAGATTTTATTTAGTCTCCA
GAAAAAGGGGGGAATGAAAGACCCCACCTGTAGGTTTGGCAAGCTAGCTTAAGTAACGCCATTTTGCAAG
GCATGGAAAAATACATAACTGAGAATAGAGAAGTTCAGATCAAGGTCAGGAACAGATGGAACAGCTGAAT
ATGGGCCAAACAGGATATCTGTGGTAAGCAGTTCCTGCCCCGGCTCAGGGCCAAGAACAGATGGAACAGC
TGAATATGGGCCAAACAGGATATCTGTGGTAAGCAGTTCCTGCCCCGGCTCAGGGCCAAGAACAGATGGT
CCCCAGATGCGGTCCAGCCCTCAGCAGTTTCTAGAGAACCATCAGATGTTTCCAGGGTGCCCCAAGGACC
TGAAATGACCCTGTGCCTTATTTGAACTAACCAATCAGTTCGCTTCTCGCTTCTGTTCGCGCGCTTCTGC
TCCCCGAGCTCAATAAAAGAGCCCACAACCCCTCACTCGGCGCGCCAGTCCTCCGATTGACTGAGTCGCC
CGGGTACCCGTGTATCCAATAAACCCTCTTGCAGTTGCATCCGACTTGTGGTCTCGCTGTTCCTTGGGAG
GGTCTCCTCTGAGTGATTGACTACCCGTCAGCGGGGGTCTTTCACATGCAGCATGTATCAAAATTAATTT
GGTTTTTTTTCTTAAGTATTTACATTAAATGGCCATAGTTGCATTAATGAATCGGCCAACGCGCGGGGAG
AGGCGGTTTGCGTATTGGGCGCTCTTCCGCTTCCTCGCTCACTGACTCGCTGCGCTCGGTCGTTCGGCTG
CGGCGAGCGGTATCAGCTCACTCAAAGGCGGTAATACGGTTATCCACAGAATCAGGGGATAACGCAGGAA
AGAACATGTGAGCAAAAGGCCAGCAAAAGGCCAGGAACCGTAAAAAGGCCGCGTTGCTGGCGTTTTTCCA
TAGGCTCCGCCCCCCTGACGAGCATCACAAAAATCGACGCTCAAGTCAGAGGTGGCGAAACCCGACAGGA
CTATAAAGATACCAGGCGTTTCCCCCTGGAAGCTCCCTCGTGCGCTCTCCTGTTCCGACCCTGCCGCTTA
CCGGATACCTGTCCGCCTTTCTCCCTTCGGGAAGCGTGGCGCTTTCTCATAGCTCACGCTGTAGGTATCT
CAGTTCGGTGTAGGTCGTTCGCTCCAAGCTGGGCTGTGTGCACGAACCCCCCGTTCAGCCCGACCGCTGC
GCCTTATCCGGTAACTATCGTCTTGAGTCCAACCCGGTAAGACACGACTTATCGCCACTGGCAGCAGCCA
CTGGTAACAGGATTAGCAGAGCGAGGTATGTAGGCGGTGCTACAGAGTTCTTGAAGTGGTGGCCTAACTA
CGGCTACACTAGAAGAACAGTATTTGGTATCTGCGCTCTGCTGAAGCCAGTTACCTTCGGAAAAAGAGTT
GGTAGCTCTTGATCCGGCAAACAAACCACCGCTGGTAGCGGTGGTTTTTTTGTTTGCAAGCAGCAGATTA
CGCGCAGAAAAAAAGGATCTCAAGAAGATCCTTTGATCTTTTCTACGGGGTCTGACGCTCAGTGGAACGA
AAACTCACGTTAAGGGATTTTGGTCATGAGATTATCAAAAAGGATCTTCACCTAGATCCTTTTGCGGCCG
GCCGCAAATCAATCTAAAGTATATATGAGTAAACTTGGTCTGACAGTTACCAATGCTTAATCAGTGAGGC
ACCTATCTCAGCGATCTGTCTATTTCGTTCATCCATAGTTGCCTGACTCCCCGTCGTGTAGATAACTACG
ATACGGGAGGGCTTACCATCTGGCCCCAGTGCTGCAATGATACCGCGAGACCCACGCTCACCGGCTCCAG
ATTTATCAGCAATAAACCAGCCAGCCGGAAGGGCCGAGCGCAGAAGTGGTCCTGCAACTTTATCCGCCTC
CATCCAGTCTATTAATTGTTGCCGGGAAGCTAGAGTAAGTAGTTCGCCAGTTAATAGTTTGCGCAACGTT
GTTGCCATTGCTACAGGCATCGTGGTGTCACGCTCGTCGTTTGGTATGGCTTCATTCAGCTCCGGTTCCC
AACGATCAAGGCGAGTTACATGATCCCCCATGTTGTGCAAAAAAGCGGTTAGCTCCTTCGGTCCTCCGAT
CGTTGTCAGAAGTAAGTTGGCCGCAGTGTTATCACTCATGGTTATGGCAGCACTGCATAATTCTCTTACT
GTCATGCCATCCGTAAGATGCTTTTCTGTGACTGGTGAGTACTCAACCAAGTCATTCTGAGAATAGTGTA
TGCGGCGACCGAGTTGCTCTTGCCCGGCGTCAATACGGGATAATACCGCGCCACATAGCAGAACTTTAAA
AGTGCTCATCATTGGAAAACGTTCTTCGGGGCGAAAACTCTCAAGGATCTTACCGCTGTTGAGATCCAGT
TCGATGTAACCCACTCGTGCACCCAACTGATCTTCAGCATCTTTTACTTTCACCAGCGTTTCTGGGTGAG
CAAAAACAGGAAGGCAAAATGCCGCAAAAAAGGGAATAAGGGCGACACGGAAATGTTGAATACTCATACT
CTTCCTTTTTCAATATTATTGAAGCATTTATCAGGGTTATTGTCTCATGAGCGGATACATATTTGAATGT
ATTTAGAAAAATAAACAAATAGGGGTTCCGCGCACATTTC
Features (pLannotate 1.2.2; 16 found; start..end, strand, type, name):
     22..615     +  LTR            LTR: long terminal repeat from Moloney murine leukemia virus
    678..877     +  misc_feature   MMLV Ψ: packaging signal of Moloney murine leukemia virus (MMLV)
    929..1017    +  misc_feature   MESV Ψ (fragment): packaging signal of murine embryonic stem cell virus
   1094..1510    +  CDS            gag (truncated): truncated Moloney murine leukemia virus (MMLV) gag gene lacking the start codon
   1520..1894    +  misc_feature   pol region: Moloney murine leukemia virus (MMLV) pol region containing the splice acceptor site
   1938..1962    +  protein_bind   attB1: mutant version of attB; recombination site for the Gateway® BP reaction BP Clonase™
   1998..5399    +  CDS            ATP11A: AT11A_HUMAN - Also known as ATPIH, ATPIS, KIAA1021. Experimental evidence at protein level: Swiss-Prot protein existence level 1. Catalytic component of a P4-ATPase flippase complex which catalyzes the hydrolysis of ATP coupled to the transport of aminophospholipids, phosphatidylserines (PS) and phosphatidylethanolamines (PE), from the outer to the inner leaflet of the plasma membrane (PubMed:25315773, PubMed:25947375, PubMed:26567335, PubMed:29799007, PubMed:30018401). Contributes to the maintenance of membrane lipid asymmetry with a specific role in morphogenesis of muscle cells. In myoblast
   5416..5440    -  protein_bind   attB2: mutant version of attB; recombination site for the Gateway® BP reaction BP Clonase™
   5672..6001    +  promoter       SV40 promoter: SV40 enhancer and early promoter
   6003..6326    +  CDS            tnpA (fragment): TN5P_ECOLX - Also known as tnp. Experimental evidence at protein level: Swiss-Prot protein existence level 1. Mediates transposition of transposon Tn5 by a 'cut and paste' mechanism. First, the monomeric transposase binds the 19 bp inverted DNA repeats flanking the transposon. Then, dimerization of the DNA- bound transposase creates a synaptic DNA complex. After nicking of the first DNA strand, excision of the transposon proceeds through a series of intermediates. The transposase then mediates the insertion of the transposon at a new site by strand transfer. The activity of the wild- type tran
   6358..7149    +  CDS            neo: KKA2_KLEPN - Also known as kan, nptII. Experimental evidence at protein level: Swiss-Prot protein existence level 1. Resistance to kanamycin, neomycin, paromomycin, ribostamycin, butirosin and gentamicin B. From Klebsiella pneumoniae.
   7223..7814    +  LTR            LTR: long terminal repeat from Moloney murine leukemia virus
   7880..7932    -  CDS            lacI (fragment): lac repressor; lacI; The lac repressor binds to the lac operator to inhibit transcription in E. coli. This inhibition can be relieved by adding lactose or isopropyl-β-D-thiogalactopyranoside (IPTG).
   8115..8703    -  rep_origin     ori: high-copy-number ColE1/pMB1/pBR322/pUC origin of replication
   8867..9727    -  CDS            AmpR: β-lactamase; bla; confers resistance to ampicillin, carbenicillin, and related antibiotics
   9728..9832    -  promoter       AmpR promoter: bla
