[The description below was written by a language model from this plasmid's Addgene catalogue record and pLannotate feature annotations shown in this document.]
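Description:
pMx/ATP11A-HA is a Moloney murine leukemia virus–based retroviral expression vector built on the pMx backbone, designed to deliver human ATP11A into mammalian cells. In bacteria it is maintained through a high-copy ColE1/pUC-type origin and selected with ampicillin via the β-lactamase gene and its native promoter. A recombination-reducing E. coli strain is recorded for propagation, consistent with the presence of two direct LTR repeats.

The proviral cassette is bounded by 5′ and 3′ MMLV LTRs. Downstream of the 5′ LTR lie the MMLV packaging signal (with a short fragment annotated as MESV Ψ), a truncated gag segment lacking its start codon that extends the packaging region, and a pol-derived segment carrying the splice acceptor. Together these allow the genomic RNA to be encapsidated when gag, pol and env are supplied in trans by a packaging cell line. No separate internal promoter is annotated upstream of the insert, so ATP11A expression is presumably driven from the 5′ LTR. The ATP11A open reading frame was introduced by Gateway cloning and sits between attB1 and attB2 sites. The record lists a C-terminal HA epitope tag for detection, although the feature table does not annotate it separately. After the insert, an SV40 enhancer/early promoter drives a neomycin phosphotransferase gene, preceded by a Tn5-derived fragment, which permits G418 selection of transduced cells.

ATP11A is the catalytic subunit of a P4-ATPase flippase that moves phosphatidylserine and phosphatidylethanolamine from the outer to the inner leaflet of the plasma membrane. The construct suits stable expression of the tagged protein for studies of its localization, flippase activity and substrate specificity.
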