Addgene plasmid #209235: pMx/ATP11A-HA
Purpose: Mammalian expression of ATP11A
Depositing lab: Hye-Won Shin. Depositing organization: Kyoto University, Graduate School of Pharmaceutical Sciences. Publication: Phospholipid flippase activities and substrate specificities of human type IV P-type ATPases localized to the plasma membrane. Takatsu H, Tanaka G, Segawa K, Suzuki J, Nagata S, Nakayama K, Shin HW. J Biol Chem. 2014 Nov 28;289(48):33543-56. doi: 10.1074/jbc.M114.593012. Epub 2014 Oct 14. PubMed 25315773.
Backbone
  Vector backbone: pMx
  Vector type: Retroviral
Growth in bacteria
  Bacterial resistance: Ampicillin, 100 μg/mL
  Growth temperature: 30°C
  Growth strain: NEB Stable
  Copy number: Unknown
Gene/Insert
  Gene/Insert name: ATP11A
  Species: H. sapiens (human)
  Entrez Gene: ATP11A (a.k.a. ATPIH, ATPIS)
  Tag / fusion protein: HA (C terminal on insert)
  Cloning method: Gateway Cloning
Terms and licenses: Academic/Nonprofit Terms; Industry Terms: Not Available to Industry
How to cite: pMx/ATP11A-HA was a gift from Hye-Won Shin (Addgene plasmid # 209235 ; http://n2t.net/addgene:209235 ; RRID:Addgene_209235)
